>Addgene plasmid #129025 | pSpdCas9-huTET1CD-T2A-GFP (PX458) | depositor full sequence | sequence record 247371 | pSpdCas9-huTET1CD-T2A-GFP (PX458) sequence 11410 bps
GAGGGCCTATTTCCCATGATTCCTTCATATTTGCATATACGATACAAGGCTGTTAGAGAGATAATTGGAA
TTAATTTGACTGTAAACACAAAGATATTAGTACAAAATACGTGACGTAGAAAGTAATAATTTCTTGGGTA
GTTTGCAGTTTTAAAATTATGTTTTAAAATGGACTATCATATGCTTACCGTAACTTGAAAGTATTTCGAT
TTCTTGGCTTTATATATCTTGTGGAAAGGACGAAACACCGGGTCTTCGAGAAGACCTGTTTTAGAGCTAG
AAATAGCAAGTTAAAATAAGGCTAGTCCGTTATCAACTTGAAAAAGTGGCACCGAGTCGGTGCTTTTTTG
TTTTAGAGCTAGAAATAGCAAGTTAAAATAAGGCTAGTCCGTTTTTAGCGCGTGCGCCAATTCTGCAGAC
AAATGGCTCTAGAGGTACCCGTTACATAACTTACGGTAAATGGCCCGCCTGGCTGACCGCCCAACGACCC
CCGCCCATTGACGTCAATAGTAACGCCAATAGGGACTTTCCATTGACGTCAATGGGTGGAGTATTTACGG
TAAACTGCCCACTTGGCAGTACATCAAGTGTATCATATGCCAAGTACGCCCCCTATTGACGTCAATGACG
GTAAATGGCCCGCCTGGCATTGTGCCCAGTACATGACCTTATGGGACTTTCCTACTTGGCAGTACATCTA
CGTATTAGTCATCGCTATTACCATGGTCGAGGTGAGCCCCACGTTCTGCTTCACTCTCCCCATCTCCCCC
CCCTCCCCACCCCCAATTTTGTATTTATTTATTTTTTAATTATTTTGTGCAGCGATGGGGGCGGGGGGGG
GGGGGGGGCGCGCGCCAGGCGGGGCGGGGCGGGGCGAGGGGCGGGGCGGGGCGAGGCGGAGAGGTGCGGC
GGCAGCCAATCAGAGCGGCGCGCTCCGAAAGTTTCCTTTTATGGCGAGGCGGCGGCGGCGGCGGCCCTAT
AAAAAGCGAAGCGCGCGGCGGGCGGGAGTCGCTGCGACGCTGCCTTCGCCCCGTGCCCCGCTCCGCCGCC
GCCTCGCGCCGCCCGCCCCGGCTCTGACTGACCGCGTTACTCCCACAGGTGAGCGGGCGGGACGGCCCTT
CTCCTCCGGGCTGTAATTAGCTGAGCAAGAGGTAAGGGTTTAAGGGATGGTTGGTTGGTGGGGTATTAAT
GTTTAATTACCTGGAGCACCTGCCTGAAATCACTTTTTTTCAGGTTGGACCGGTGCCACCATGTACCCAT
ACGATGTTCCAGATTACGCTTCGCCGAAGAAAAAGCGCAAGGTCGAAGCGTCCGACAAGAAGTACAGCAT
CGGCCTGGCCATCGGCACCAACTCTGTGGGCTGGGCCGTGATCACCGACGAGTACAAGGTGCCCAGCAAG
AAATTCAAGGTGCTGGGCAACACCGACCGGCACAGCATCAAGAAGAACCTGATCGGAGCCCTGCTGTTCG
ACAGCGGCGAAACAGCCGAGGCCACCCGGCTGAAGAGAACCGCCAGAAGAAGATACACCAGACGGAAGAA
CCGGATCTGCTATCTGCAAGAGATCTTCAGCAACGAGATGGCCAAGGTGGACGACAGCTTCTTCCACAGA
CTGGAAGAGTCCTTCCTGGTGGAAGAGGATAAGAAGCACGAGCGGCACCCCATCTTCGGCAACATCGTGG
ACGAGGTGGCCTACCACGAGAAGTACCCCACCATCTACCACCTGAGAAAGAAACTGGTGGACAGCACCGA
CAAGGCCGACCTGCGGCTGATCTATCTGGCCCTGGCCCACATGATCAAGTTCCGGGGCCACTTCCTGATC
GAGGGCGACCTGAACCCCGACAACAGCGACGTGGACAAGCTGTTCATCCAGCTGGTGCAGACCTACAACC
AGCTGTTCGAGGAAAACCCCATCAACGCCAGCGGCGTGGACGCCAAGGCCATCCTGTCTGCCAGACTGAG
CAAGAGCAGACGGCTGGAAAATCTGATCGCCCAGCTGCCCGGCGAGAAGAAGAATGGCCTGTTCGGCAAC
CTGATTGCCCTGAGCCTGGGCCTGACCCCCAACTTCAAGAGCAACTTCGACCTGGCCGAGGATGCCAAAC
TGCAGCTGAGCAAGGACACCTACGACGACGACCTGGACAACCTGCTGGCCCAGATCGGCGACCAGTACGC
CGACCTGTTTCTGGCCGCCAAGAACCTGTCCGACGCCATCCTGCTGAGCGACATCCTGAGAGTGAACACC
GAGATCACCAAGGCCCCCCTGAGCGCCTCTATGATCAAGAGATACGACGAGCACCACCAGGACCTGACCC
TGCTGAAAGCTCTCGTGCGGCAGCAGCTGCCTGAGAAGTACAAAGAGATTTTCTTCGACCAGAGCAAGAA
CGGCTACGCCGGCTACATTGACGGCGGAGCCAGCCAGGAAGAGTTCTACAAGTTCATCAAGCCCATCCTG
GAAAAGATGGACGGCACCGAGGAACTGCTCGTGAAGCTGAACAGAGAGGACCTGCTGCGGAAGCAGCGGA
CCTTCGACAACGGCAGCATCCCCCACCAGATCCACCTGGGAGAGCTGCACGCCATTCTGCGGCGGCAGGA
AGATTTTTACCCATTCCTGAAGGACAACCGGGAAAAGATCGAGAAGATCCTGACCTTCCGCATCCCCTAC
TACGTGGGCCCTCTGGCCAGGGGAAACAGCAGATTCGCCTGGATGACCAGAAAGAGCGAGGAAACCATCA
CCCCCTGGAACTTCGAGGAAGTGGTGGACAAGGGCGCTTCCGCCCAGAGCTTCATCGAGCGGATGACCAA
CTTCGATAAGAACCTGCCCAACGAGAAGGTGCTGCCCAAGCACAGCCTGCTGTACGAGTACTTCACCGTG
TATAACGAGCTGACCAAAGTGAAATACGTGACCGAGGGAATGAGAAAGCCCGCCTTCCTGAGCGGCGAGC
AGAAAAAGGCCATCGTGGACCTGCTGTTCAAGACCAACCGGAAAGTGACCGTGAAGCAGCTGAAAGAGGA
CTACTTCAAGAAAATCGAGTGCTTCGACTCCGTGGAAATCTCCGGCGTGGAAGATCGGTTCAACGCCTCC
CTGGGCACATACCACGATCTGCTGAAAATTATCAAGGACAAGGACTTCCTGGACAATGAGGAAAACGAGG
ACATTCTGGAAGATATCGTGCTGACCCTGACACTGTTTGAGGACAGAGAGATGATCGAGGAACGGCTGAA
AACCTATGCCCACCTGTTCGACGACAAAGTGATGAAGCAGCTGAAGCGGCGGAGATACACCGGCTGGGGC
AGGCTGAGCCGGAAGCTGATCAACGGCATCCGGGACAAGCAGTCCGGCAAGACAATCCTGGATTTCCTGA
AGTCCGACGGCTTCGCCAACAGAAACTTCATGCAGCTGATCCACGACGACAGCCTGACCTTTAAAGAGGA
CATCCAGAAAGCCCAGGTGTCCGGCCAGGGCGATAGCCTGCACGAGCACATTGCCAATCTGGCCGGCAGC
CCCGCCATTAAGAAGGGCATCCTGCAGACAGTGAAGGTGGTGGACGAGCTCGTGAAAGTGATGGGCCGGC
ACAAGCCCGAGAACATCGTGATCGAAATGGCCAGAGAGAACCAGACCACCCAGAAGGGACAGAAGAACAG
CCGCGAGAGAATGAAGCGGATCGAAGAGGGCATCAAAGAGCTGGGCAGCCAGATCCTGAAAGAACACCCC
GTGGAAAACACCCAGCTGCAGAACGAGAAGCTGTACCTGTACTACCTGCAGAATGGGCGGGATATGTACG
TGGACCAGGAACTGGACATCAACCGGCTGTCCGACTACGATGTGGACGCCATCGTGCCTCAGAGCTTTCT
GAAGGACGACTCCATCGACAACAAGGTGCTGACCAGAAGCGACAAGAACCGGGGCAAGAGCGACAACGTG
CCCTCCGAAGAGGTCGTGAAGAAGATGAAGAACTACTGGCGGCAGCTGCTGAACGCCAAGCTGATTACCC
AGAGAAAGTTCGACAATCTGACCAAGGCCGAGAGAGGCGGCCTGAGCGAACTGGATAAGGCCGGCTTCAT
CAAGAGACAGCTGGTGGAAACCCGGCAGATCACAAAGCACGTGGCACAGATCCTGGACTCCCGGATGAAC
ACTAAGTACGACGAGAATGACAAGCTGATCCGGGAAGTGAAAGTGATCACCCTGAAGTCCAAGCTGGTGT
CCGATTTCCGGAAGGATTTCCAGTTTTACAAAGTGCGCGAGATCAACAACTACCACCACGCCCACGACGC
CTACCTGAACGCCGTCGTGGGAACCGCCCTGATCAAAAAGTACCCTAAGCTGGAAAGCGAGTTCGTGTAC
GGCGACTACAAGGTGTACGACGTGCGGAAGATGATCGCCAAGAGCGAGCAGGAAATCGGCAAGGCTACCG
CCAAGTACTTCTTCTACAGCAACATCATGAACTTTTTCAAGACCGAGATTACCCTGGCCAACGGCGAGAT
CCGGAAGCGGCCTCTGATCGAGACAAACGGCGAAACCGGGGAGATCGTGTGGGATAAGGGCCGGGATTTT
GCCACCGTGCGGAAAGTGCTGAGCATGCCCCAAGTGAATATCGTGAAAAAGACCGAGGTGCAGACAGGCG
GCTTCAGCAAAGAGTCTATCCTGCCCAAGAGGAACAGCGATAAGCTGATCGCCAGAAAGAAGGACTGGGA
CCCTAAGAAGTACGGCGGCTTCGACAGCCCCACCGTGGCCTATTCTGTGCTGGTGGTGGCCAAAGTGGAA
AAGGGCAAGTCCAAGAAACTGAAGAGTGTGAAAGAGCTGCTGGGGATCACCATCATGGAAAGAAGCAGCT
TCGAGAAGAATCCCATCGACTTTCTGGAAGCCAAGGGCTACAAAGAAGTGAAAAAGGACCTGATCATCAA
GCTGCCTAAGTACTCCCTGTTCGAGCTGGAAAACGGCCGGAAGAGAATGCTGGCCTCTGCCGGCGAACTG
CAGAAGGGAAACGAACTGGCCCTGCCCTCCAAATATGTGAACTTCCTGTACCTGGCCAGCCACTATGAGA
AGCTGAAGGGCTCCCCCGAGGATAATGAGCAGAAACAGCTGTTTGTGGAACAGCACAAGCACTACCTGGA
CGAGATCATCGAGCAGATCAGCGAGTTCTCCAAGAGAGTGATCCTGGCCGACGCTAATCTGGACAAAGTG
CTGTCCGCCTACAACAAGCACCGGGATAAGCCCATCAGAGAGCAGGCCGAGAATATCATCCACCTGTTTA
CCCTGACCAATCTGGGAGCCCCTGCCGCCTTCAAGTACTTTGACACCACCATCGACCGGAAGAGGTACAC
CAGCACCAAAGAGGTGCTGGACGCCACCCTGATCCACCAGAGCATCACCGGCCTGTACGAGACACGGATC
GACCTGTCTCAGCTGGGAGGCGACAAAAGGCCGGCGGCCACGAAAAAGGCCGGCCAGGGAGGAGGATCCC
TGCCCACCTGCAGCTGTCTTGATCGAGTTATACAAAAAGACAAAGGCCCATATTATACACACCTTGGGGC
AGGACCAAGTGTTGCTGCTGTCAGGGAAATCATGGAGAATAGGTATGGTCAAAAAGGAAACGCAATAAGG
ATAGAAATAGTAGTGTACACCGGTAAAGAAGGGAAAAGCTCTCATGGGTGTCCAATTGCTAAGTGGGTTT
TAAGAAGAAGCAGTGATGAAGAAAAAGTTCTTTGTTTGGTCCGGCAGCGTACAGGCCACCACTGTCCAAC
TGCTGTGATGGTGGTGCTCATCATGGTGTGGGATGGCATCCCTCTTCCAATGGCCGACCGGCTATACACA
GAGCTCACAGAGAATCTAAAGTCATACAATGGGCACCCTACCGACAGAAGATGCACCCTCAATGAAAATC
GTACCTGTACATGTCAAGGAATTGATCCAGAGACTTGTGGAGCTTCATTCTCTTTTGGCTGTTCATGGAG
TATGTACTTTAATGGCTGTAAGTTTGGTAGAAGCCCAAGCCCCAGAAGATTTAGAATTGATCCAAGCTCT
CCCTTACATGAAAAAAACCTTGAAGATAACTTACAGAGTTTGGCTACACGATTAGCTCCAATTTATAAGC
AGTATGCTCCAGTAGCTTACCAAAATCAGGTGGAATATGAAAATGTTGCCCGAGAATGTCGGCTTGGCAG
CAAGGAAGGTCGACCCTTCTCTGGGGTCACTGCTTGCCTGGACTTCTGTGCTCATCCCCACAGGGACATT
CACAACATGAATAATGGAAGCACTGTGGTTTGTACCTTAACTCGAGAAGATAACCGCTCTTTGGGTGTTA
TTCCTCAAGATGAGCAGCTCCATGTGCTACCTCTTTATAAGCTTTCAGACACAGATGAGTTTGGCTCCAA
GGAAGGAATGGAAGCCAAGATCAAATCTGGGGCCATCGAGGTCCTGGCACCCCGCCGCAAAAAAAGAACG
TGTTTCACTCAGCCTGTTCCCCGTTCTGGAAAGAAGAGGGCTGCGATGATGACAGAGGTTCTTGCACATA
AGATAAGGGCAGTGGAAAAGAAACCTATTCCCCGAATCAAGCGGAAGAATAACTCAACAACAACAAACAA
CAGTAAGCCTTCGTCACTGCCAACCTTAGGGAGTAACACTGAGACCGTGCAACCTGAAGTAAAAAGTGAA
ACCGAACCCCATTTTATCTTAAAAAGTTCAGACAACACTAAAACTTATTCGCTGATGCCATCCGCTCCTC
ACCCAGTGAAAGAGGCATCTCCAGGCTTCTCCTGGTCCCCGAAGACTGCTTCAGCCACACCAGCTCCACT
GAAGAATGACGCAACAGCCTCATGCGGGTTTTCAGAAAGAAGCAGCACTCCCCACTGTACGATGCCTTCG
GGAAGACTCAGTGGTGCCAATGCTGCAGCTGCTGATGGCCCTGGCATTTCACAGCTTGGCGAAGTGGCTC
CTCTCCCCACCCTGTCTGCTCCTGTGATGGAGCCCCTCATTAATTCTGAGCCTTCCACTGGTGTGACTGA
GCCGCTAACGCCTCATCAGCCAAACCACCAGCCCTCCTTCCTCACCTCTCCTCAAGACCTTGCCTCTTCT
CCAATGGAAGAAGATGAGCAGCATTCTGAAGCAGATGAGCCTCCATCAGACGAACCCCTATCTGATGACC
CCCTGTCACCTGCTGAGGAGAAATTGCCCCACATTGATGAGTATTGGTCAGACAGTGAGCACATCTTTTT
GGATGCAAATATTGGTGGGGTGGCCATCGCACCTGCTCACGGCTCGGTTTTGATTGAGTGTGCCCGGCGA
GAGCTGCACGCTACCACTCCTGTTGAGCACCCCAACCGTAATCATCCAACCCGCCTCTCCCTTGTCTTTT
ACCAGCACAAAAACCTAAATAAGCCCCAACATGGTTTTGAACTAAACAAGATTAAGTTTGAGGCTAAAGA
AGCTAAGAATAAGAAAATGAAGGCCTCAGAGCAAAAAGACCAGGCAGCTAATGAAGGTCCAGAACAGTCC
TCTGAAGTAAATGAATTGAACCAAATTCCTTCTCATAAAGCATTAACATTAACCCATGACAATGTTGTCA
CCGTGTCCCCTTATGCTCTCACACACGTTGCGGGGCCCTATAACCATTGGGTCATGGCCGGCCAGGCAAA
AAAGAAAAAGGAATTCGGCAGTGGAGAGGGCAGAGGAAGTCTGCTAACATGCGGTGACGTCGAGGAGAAT
CCTGGCCCAGTGAGCAAGGGCGAGGAGCTGTTCACCGGGGTGGTGCCCATCCTGGTCGAGCTGGACGGCG
ACGTAAACGGCCACAAGTTCAGCGTGTCCGGCGAGGGCGAGGGCGATGCCACCTACGGCAAGCTGACCCT
GAAGTTCATCTGCACCACCGGCAAGCTGCCCGTGCCCTGGCCCACCCTCGTGACCACCCTGACCTACGGC
GTGCAGTGCTTCAGCCGCTACCCCGACCACATGAAGCAGCACGACTTCTTCAAGTCCGCCATGCCCGAAG
GCTACGTCCAGGAGCGCACCATCTTCTTCAAGGACGACGGCAACTACAAGACCCGCGCCGAGGTGAAGTT
CGAGGGCGACACCCTGGTGAACCGCATCGAGCTGAAGGGCATCGACTTCAAGGAGGACGGCAACATCCTG
GGGCACAAGCTGGAGTACAACTACAACAGCCACAACGTCTATATCATGGCCGACAAGCAGAAGAACGGCA
TCAAGGTGAACTTCAAGATCCGCCACAACATCGAGGACGGCAGCGTGCAGCTCGCCGACCACTACCAGCA
GAACACCCCCATCGGCGACGGCCCCGTGCTGCTGCCCGACAACCACTACCTGAGCACCCAGTCCGCCCTG
AGCAAAGACCCCAACGAGAAGCGCGATCACATGGTCCTGCTGGAGTTCGTGACCGCCGCCGGGATCACTC
TCGGCATGGACGAGCTGTACAAGGAATTCTAACTAGAGCTCGCTGATCAGCCTCGACTGTGCCTTCTAGT
TGCCAGCCATCTGTTGTTTGCCCCTCCCCCGTGCCTTCCTTGACCCTGGAAGGTGCCACTCCCACTGTCC
TTTCCTAATAAAATGAGGAAATTGCATCGCATTGTCTGAGTAGGTGTCATTCTATTCTGGGGGGTGGGGT
GGGGCAGGACAGCAAGGGGGAGGATTGGGAAGAGAATAGCAGGCATGCTGGGGAGCGGCCGCAGGAACCC
CTAGTGATGGAGTTGGCCACTCCCTCTCTGCGCGCTCGCTCGCTCACTGAGGCCGGGCGACCAAAGGTCG
CCCGACGCCCGGGCTTTGCCCGGGCGGCCTCAGTGAGCGAGCGAGCGCGCAGCTGCCTGCAGGGGCGCCT
GATGCGGTATTTTCTCCTTACGCATCTGTGCGGTATTTCACACCGCATA
[142 nt withheld, positions 8870-9011]
C
[141 nt withheld, positions 9013-9153]
CCTTTGACGTTGGAGTCCACGTTCTTT
[37 nt withheld, positions 9181-9217]
ACCCTATCTCGGGCTATTCTTTTGATTTATAAGGGATTTTGCCGATTTCGGCCTATTGGTTAAAAAATGA
GCTGATTTAACAAAAATTTAACGCGAATTTTAACAAAATATTAACGTTTACAATTTTATGGTGCACTCTC
AGTACAATCTGCTCTGATGCCGCATAGTTAAGCCAGCCCCGACACCCGCCAACACCCGCTGACGCGCCCT
GACGGGCTTGTCTGCTCCCGGCATCCGCTTACAGACAAGCTGTGACCGTCTCCGGGAGCTGCATGTGTCA
GAGGTTTTCACCGTCATCACCGAAACGCGCGAGACGAAAGGGCCTCGTGATACGCCTATTTTTATAGGTT
AATGTCATGATAATAATGGTTTCTTAGACGTCAGGTGGCACTTTTCGGGGAAATGTGCGCGGAACCCCTA
TTTGTTTATTTTTCTAAATACATTCAAATATGTATCCGCTCATGAGACAATAACCCTGATAAATGCTTCA
ATAATATTGAAAAAGGAAGAGTATGAGTATTCAACATTTCCGTGTCGCCCTTATTCCCTTTTTTGCGGCA
TTTTGCCTTCCTGTTTTTGCTCACCCAGAAACGCTGGTGAAAGTAAAAGATGCTGAAGATCAGTTGGGTG
CACGAGTGGGTTACATCGAACTGGATCTCAACAGCGGTAAGATCCTTGAGAGTTTTCGCCCCGAAGAACG
TTTTCCAATGATGAGCACTTTTAAAGTTCTGCTATGTGGCGCGGTATTATCCCGTATTGACGCCGGGCAA
GAGCAACTCGGTCGCCGCATACACTATTCTCAGAATGACTTGGTTGAGTACTCACCAGTCACAGAAAAGC
ATCTTACGGATGGCATGACAGTAAGAGAATTATGCAGTGCTGCCATAACCATGAGTGATAACACTGCGGC
CAACTTACTTCTGACAACGATCGGAGGACCGAAGGAGCTAACCGCTTTTTTGCACAACATGGGGGATCAT
GTAACTCGCCTTGATCGTTGGGAACCGGAGCTGAATGAAGCCATACCAAACGACGAGCGTGACACCACGA
TGCCTGTAGCAATGGCAACAACGTTGCGCAAACTATTAACTGGCGAACTACTTACTCTAGCTTCCCGGCA
ACAATTAATAGACTGGATGGAGGCGGATAAAGTTGCAGGACCACTTCTGCGCTCGGCCCTTCCGGCTGGC
TGGTTTATTGCTGATAAATCTGGAGCCGGTGAGCGTGGAAGCCGCGGTATCATTGCAGCACTGGGGCCAG
ATGGTAAGCCCTCCCGTATCGTAGTTATCTACACGACGGGGAGTCAGGCAACTATGGATGAACGAAATAG
ACAGATCGCTGAGATAGGTGCCTCACTGATTAAGCATTGGTAACTGTCAGACCAAGTTTACTCATATATA
CTTTAGATTGATTTAAAACTTCATTTTTAATTTAAAAGGATCTAGGTGAAGATCCTTTTTGATAATCTCA
TGACCAAAATCCCTTAACGTGAGTTTTCGTTCCACTGAGCGTCAGACCCCGTAGAAAAGATCAAAGGATC
TTCTTGAGATCCTTTTTTTCTGCGCGTAATCTGCTGCTTGCAAACAAAAAAACCACCGCTACCAGCGGTG
GTTTGTTTGCCGGATCAAGAGCTACCAACTCTTTTTCCGAAGGTAACTGGCTTCAGCAGAGCGCAGATAC
CAAATACTGTCCTTCTAGTGTAGCCGTAGTTAGGCCACCACTTCAAGAACTCTGTAGCACCGCCTACATA
CCTCGCTCTGCTAATCCTGTTACCAGTGGCTGCTGCCAGTGGCGATAAGTCGTGTCTTACCGGGTTGGAC
TCAAGACGATAGTTACCGGATAAGGCGCAGCGGTCGGGCTGAACGGGGGGTTCGTGCACACAGCCCAGCT
TGGAGCGAACGACCTACACCGAACTGAGATACCTACAGCGTGAGCTATGAGAAAGCGCCACGCTTCCCGA
AGGGAGAAAGGCGGACAGGTATCCGGTAAGCGGCAGGGTCGGAACAGGAGAGCGCACGAGGGAGCTTCCA
GGGGGAAACGCCTGGTATCTTTATAGTCCTGTCGGGTTTCGCCACCTCTGACTTGAGCGTCGATTTTTGT
GATGCTCGTCAGGGGGGCGGAGCCTATGGAAAAACGCCAGCAACGCGGCCTTTTTACGGTTCCTGGCCTT
TTGCTGGCCTTTTGCTCACATGT
Features (pLannotate 1.2.2; 21 found; start..end, strand, type, name):
      1..241     +  promoter       U6 promoter: RNA polymerase III promoter for human U6 snRNA
    268..343     +  misc_RNA       gRNA scaffold: guide RNA scaffold for the Streptococcus pyogenes CRISPR/Cas9 system
    350..393     +  misc_RNA       gRNA scaffold (fragment): guide RNA scaffold for the Streptococcus pyogenes CRISPR/Cas9 system
    440..725     +  enhancer       CMV enhancer: human cytomegalovirus immediate early enhancer; contains an 18-bp deletion relative to the standard CMV enhancer
    727..1004    +  promoter       chicken β-actin promoter: No description available
   1005..1233    +  intron         hybrid intron: hybrid between chicken β-actin (CBA) and minute virus of mice (MMV) introns (Gray et al., 2011)
   1254..1281    +  CDS            3xHA (fragment): three tandem HA epitope tags
   1314..5414    +  CDS            Cas9: Cas9 (Csn1) endonuclease from the Streptococcus pyogenes Type II CRISPR/Cas system generates RNA-guided double strand breaks in DNA
   5415..5448    +  CDS            nucleoplasmin NLS (fragment): bipartite nuclear localization signal from nucleoplasmin
   5460..7613    +  CDS            TET1 (fragment): TET1_HUMAN - Also known as CXXC6, KIAA1676, LCX. Experimental evidence at protein level: Swiss-Prot protein existence level 1. Dioxygenase that catalyzes the conversion of the modified genomic base 5-methylcytosine (5mC) into 5-hydroxymethylcytosine (5hmC) and plays a key role in active DNA demethylation. Also mediates subsequent conversion of 5hmC into 5-formylcytosine (5fC), and conversion of 5fC to 5-carboxylcytosine (5caC). Conversion of 5mC into 5hmC, 5fC and 5caC probably constitutes the first step in cytosine demethylation. Methylation at the C5 position of cytosine bases is an epigenet
   7616..7640    +  CDS            nucleoplasmin NLS (fragment): bipartite nuclear localization signal from nucleoplasmin
   7710..8423    +  CDS            EGFP: EGFP is a basic (constitutively fluorescent) green fluorescent protein published in 1996, derived from Aequorea victoria. It is reported to be a rapidly-maturing weak dimer with moderate acid sensitivity.
   8457..8568    +  polyA_signal   bGH poly(A) signal: bovine growth hormone polyadenylation signal
   8673..8813    +  repeat_region  AAV2 ITR: inverted terminal repeat of adeno-associated virus serotype 2 inverted
   8818..8869    -  misc_feature   bom (fragment): basis of mobility region from pBR322
   8888..9268    +  rep_origin     M13 ori (sequence partly withheld): M13 bacteriophage origin of replication; arrow indicates direction of (+) strand synthesis
   9344..9393    -  misc_feature   bom (fragment): basis of mobility region from pBR322
   9495..9530    -  CDS            rop (fragment): Rop protein, which maintains plasmids at low copy number; rop
   9625..9729    +  promoter       AmpR promoter: bla
   9730..10590   +  CDS            AmpR: β-lactamase; bla; confers resistance to ampicillin, carbenicillin, and related antibiotics
  10761..11349   +  rep_origin     ori: high-copy-number ColE1/pMB1/pBR322/pUC origin of replication
