>Addgene plasmid #129025 | pSpdCas9-huTET1CD-T2A-GFP (PX458) | addgene full sequence | sequence record 454365 | Addgene NGS Results
CGTTACATAACTTACGGTAAATGGCCCGCCTGGCTGACCGCCCAACGACCCCCGCCCATTGACGTCAATA
GTAACGCCAATAGGGACTTTCCATTGACGTCAATGGGTGGAGTATTTACGGTAAACTGCCCACTTGGCAG
TACATCAAGTGTATCATATGCCAAGTACGCCCCCTATTGACGTCAATGACGGTAAATGGCCCGCCTGGCA
TTGTGCCCAGTACATGACCTTATGGGACTTTCCTACTTGGCAGTACATCTACGTATTAGTCATCGCTATT
ACCATGGTCGAGGTGAGCCCCACGTTCTGCTTCACTCTCCCCATCTCCCCCCCCTCCCCACCCCCAATTT
TGTATTTATTTATTTTTTAATTATTTTGTGCAGCGATGGGGGCGGGGGGGGGGGGGGGGCGCCAGGCGGG
GCGGGGCGGGGCGAGGGGCGGGGCGGGGCGAGGCGGAGAGGTGCGGCGGCAGCCAATCAGAGCGGCGCGC
TCCGAAAGTTTCCTTTTATGGCGAGGCGGCGGCGGCGGCGGCCCTATAAAAAGCGAAGCGCGCGGCGGGC
GGGAGTCGCTGCGCGCTGCCTTCGCCCCGTGCCCCGCTCCGCCGCCGCCTCGCGCCGCCCGCCCCGGCTC
TGACTGACCGCGTTACTCCCACAGGTGAGCGGGCGGGACGGCCCTTCTCCTCCGGGCTGTAATTAGCTGA
GCAAGAGGTAAGGGTTTAAGGGATGGTTGGTTGGTGGGGTATTAATGTTTAATTACCTGGAGCACCTGCC
TGAAATCACTTTTTTTCAGGTTGGACCGGTGCCACCATGTACCCATACGATGTTCCAGATTACGCTTCGC
CGAAGAAAAAGCGCAAGGTCGAAGCGTCCGACAAGAAGTACAGCATCGGCCTGGCCATCGGCACCAACTC
TGTGGGCTGGGCCGTGATCACCGACGAGTACAAGGTGCCCAGCAAGAAATTCAAGGTGCTGGGCAACACC
GACCGGCACAGCATCAAGAAGAACCTGATCGGAGCCCTGCTGTTCGACAGCGGCGAAACAGCCGAGGCCA
CCCGGCTGAAGAGAACCGCCAGAAGAAGATACACCAGACGGAAGAACCGGATCTGCTATCTGCAAGAGAT
CTTCAGCAACGAGATGGCCAAGGTGGACGACAGCTTCTTCCACAGACTGGAAGAGTCCTTCCTGGTGGAA
GAGGATAAGAAGCACGAGCGGCACCCCATCTTCGGCAACATCGTGGACGAGGTGGCCTACCACGAGAAGT
ACCCCACCATCTACCACCTGAGAAAGAAACTGGTGGACAGCACCGACAAGGCCGACCTGCGGCTGATCTA
TCTGGCCCTGGCCCACATGATCAAGTTCCGGGGCCACTTCCTGATCGAGGGCGACCTGAACCCCGACAAC
AGCGACGTGGACAAGCTGTTCATCCAGCTGGTGCAGACCTACAACCAGCTGTTCGAGGAAAACCCCATCA
ACGCCAGCGGCGTGGACGCCAAGGCCATCCTGTCTGCCAGACTGAGCAAGAGCAGACGGCTGGAAAATCT
GATCGCCCAGCTGCCCGGCGAGAAGAAGAATGGCCTGTTCGGCAACCTGATTGCCCTGAGCCTGGGCCTG
ACCCCCAACTTCAAGAGCAACTTCGACCTGGCCGAGGATGCCAAACTGCAGCTGAGCAAGGACACCTACG
ACGACGACCTGGACAACCTGCTGGCCCAGATCGGCGACCAGTACGCCGACCTGTTTCTGGCCGCCAAGAA
CCTGTCCGACGCCATCCTGCTGAGCGACATCCTGAGAGTGAACACCGAGATCACCAAGGCCCCCCTGAGC
GCCTCTATGATCAAGAGATACGACGAGCACCACCAGGACCTGACCCTGCTGAAAGCTCTCGTGCGGCAGC
AGCTGCCTGAGAAGTACAAAGAGATTTTCTTCGACCAGAGCAAGAACGGCTACGCCGGCTACATTGACGG
CGGAGCCAGCCAGGAAGAGTTCTACAAGTTCATCAAGCCCATCCTGGAAAAGATGGACGGCACCGAGGAA
CTGCTCGTGAAGCTGAACAGAGAGGACCTGCTGCGGAAGCAGCGGACCTTCGACAACGGCAGCATCCCCC
ACCAGATCCACCTGGGAGAGCTGCACGCCATTCTGCGGCGGCAGGAAGATTTTTACCCATTCCTGAAGGA
CAACCGGGAAAAGATCGAGAAGATCCTGACCTTCCGCATCCCCTACTACGTGGGCCCTCTGGCCAGGGGA
AACAGCAGATTCGCCTGGATGACCAGAAAGAGCGAGGAAACCATCACCCCCTGGAACTTCGAGGAAGTGG
TGGACAAGGGCGCTTCCGCCCAGAGCTTCATCGAGCGGATGACCAACTTCGATAAGAACCTGCCCAACGA
GAAGGTGCTGCCCAAGCACAGCCTGCTGTACGAGTACTTCACCGTGTATAACGAGCTGACCAAAGTGAAA
TACGTGACCGAGGGAATGAGAAAGCCCGCCTTCCTGAGCGGCGAGCAGAAAAAGGCCATCGTGGACCTGC
TGTTCAAGACCAACCGGAAAGTGACCGTGAAGCAGCTGAAAGAGGACTACTTCAAGAAAATCGAGTGCTT
CGACTCCGTGGAAATCTCCGGCGTGGAAGATCGGTTCAACGCCTCCCTGGGCACATACCACGATCTGCTG
AAAATTATCAAGGACAAGGACTTCCTGGACAATGAGGAAAACGAGGACATTCTGGAAGATATCGTGCTGA
CCCTGACACTGTTTGAGGACAGAGAGATGATCGAGGAACGGCTGAAAACCTATGCCCACCTGTTCGACGA
CAAAGTGATGAAGCAGCTGAAGCGGCGGAGATACACCGGCTGGGGCAGGCTGAGCCGGAAGCTGATCAAC
GGCATCCGGGACAAGCAGTCCGGCAAGACAATCCTGGATTTCCTGAAGTCCGACGGCTTCGCCAACAGAA
ACTTCATGCAGCTGATCCACGACGACAGCCTGACCTTTAAAGAGGACATCCAGAAAGCCCAGGTGTCCGG
CCAGGGCGATAGCCTGCACGAGCACATTGCCAATCTGGCCGGCAGCCCCGCCATTAAGAAGGGCATCCTG
CAGACAGTGAAGGTGGTGGACGAGCTCGTGAAAGTGATGGGCCGGCACAAGCCCGAGAACATCGTGATCG
AAATGGCCAGAGAGAACCAGACCACCCAGAAGGGACAGAAGAACAGCCGCGAGAGAATGAAGCGGATCGA
AGAGGGCATCAAAGAGCTGGGCAGCCAGATCCTGAAAGAACACCCCGTGGAAAACACCCAGCTGCAGAAC
GAGAAGCTGTACCTGTACTACCTGCAGAATGGGCGGGATATGTACGTGGACCAGGAACTGGACATCAACC
GGCTGTCCGACTACGATGTGGACGCCATCGTGCCTCAGAGCTTTCTGAAGGACGACTCCATCGACAACAA
GGTGCTGACCAGAAGCGACAAGAACCGGGGCAAGAGCGACAACGTGCCCTCCGAAGAGGTCGTGAAGAAG
ATGAAGAACTACTGGCGGCAGCTGCTGAACGCCAAGCTGATTACCCAGAGAAAGTTCGACAATCTGACCA
AGGCCGAGAGAGGCGGCCTGAGCGAACTGGATAAGGCCGGCTTCATCAAGAGACAGCTGGTGGAAACCCG
GCAGATCACAAAGCACGTGGCACAGATCCTGGACTCCCGGATGAACACTAAGTACGACGAGAATGACAAG
CTGATCCGGGAAGTGAAAGTGATCACCCTGAAGTCCAAGCTGGTGTCCGATTTCCGGAAGGATTTCCAGT
TTTACAAAGTGCGCGAGATCAACAACTACCACCACGCCCACGACGCCTACCTGAACGCCGTCGTGGGAAC
CGCCCTGATCAAAAAGTACCCTAAGCTGGAAAGCGAGTTCGTGTACGGCGACTACAAGGTGTACGACGTG
CGGAAGATGATCGCCAAGAGCGAGCAGGAAATCGGCAAGGCTACCGCCAAGTACTTCTTCTACAGCAACA
TCATGAACTTTTTCAAGACCGAGATTACCCTGGCCAACGGCGAGATCCGGAAGCGGCCTCTGATCGAGAC
AAACGGCGAAACCGGGGAGATCGTGTGGGATAAGGGCCGGGATTTTGCCACCGTGCGGAAAGTGCTGAGC
ATGCCCCAAGTGAATATCGTGAAAAAGACCGAGGTGCAGACAGGCGGCTTCAGCAAAGAGTCTATCCTGC
CCAAGAGGAACAGCGATAAGCTGATCGCCAGAAAGAAGGACTGGGACCCTAAGAAGTACGGCGGCTTCGA
CAGCCCCACCGTGGCCTATTCTGTGCTGGTGGTGGCCAAAGTGGAAAAGGGCAAGTCCAAGAAACTGAAG
AGTGTGAAAGAGCTGCTGGGGATCACCATCATGGAAAGAAGCAGCTTCGAGAAGAATCCCATCGACTTTC
TGGAAGCCAAGGGCTACAAAGAAGTGAAAAAGGACCTGATCATCAAGCTGCCTAAGTACTCCCTGTTCGA
GCTGGAAAACGGCCGGAAGAGAATGCTGGCCTCTGCCGGCGAACTGCAGAAGGGAAACGAACTGGCCCTG
CCCTCCAAATATGTGAACTTCCTGTACCTGGCCAGCCACTATGAGAAGCTGAAGGGCTCCCCCGAGGATA
ATGAGCAGAAACAGCTGTTTGTGGAACAGCACAAGCACTACCTGGACGAGATCATCGAGCAGATCAGCGA
GTTCTCCAAGAGAGTGATCCTGGCCGACGCTAATCTGGACAAAGTGCTGTCCGCCTACAACAAGCACCGG
GATAAGCCCATCAGAGAGCAGGCCGAGAATATCATCCACCTGTTTACCCTGACCAATCTGGGAGCCCCTG
CCGCCTTCAAGTACTTTGACACCACCATCGACCGGAAGAGGTACACCAGCACCAAAGAGGTGCTGGACGC
CACCCTGATCCACCAGAGCATCACCGGCCTGTACGAGACACGGATCGACCTGTCTCAGCTGGGAGGCGAC
AAAAGGCCGGCGGCCACGAAAAAGGCCGGCCAGGGAGGAGGATCCCTGCCCACCTGCAGCTGTCTTGATC
GAGTTATACAAAAAGACAAAGGCCCATATTATACACACCTTGGGGCAGGACCAAGTGTTGCTGCTGTCAG
GGAAATCATGGAGAATAGGTATGGTCAAAAAGGAAACGCAATAAGGATAGAAATAGTAGTGTACACCGGT
AAAGAAGGGAAAAGCTCTCATGGGTGTCCAATTGCTAAGTGGGTTTTAAGAAGAAGCAGTGATGAAGAAA
AAGTTCTTTGTTTGGTCCGGCAGCGTACAGGCCACCACTGTCCAACTGCTGTGATGGTGGTGCTCATCAT
GGTGTGGGATGGCATCCCTCTTCCAATGGCCGACCGGCTATACACAGAGCTCACAGAGAATCTAAAGTCA
TACAATGGGCACCCTACCGACAGAAGATGCACCCTCAATGAAAATCGTACCTGTACATGTCAAGGAATTG
ATCCAGAGACTTGTGGAGCTTCATTCTCTTTTGGCTGTTCATGGAGTATGTACTTTAATGGCTGTAAGTT
TGGTAGAAGCCCAAGCCCCAGAAGATTTAGAATTGATCCAAGCTCTCCCTTACATGAAAAAAACCTTGAA
GATAACTTACAGAGTTTGGCTACACGATTAGCTCCAATTTATAAGCAGTATGCTCCAGTAGCTTACCAAA
ATCAGGTGGAATATGAAAATGTTGCCCGAGAATGTCGGCTTGGCAGCAAGGAAGGTCGACCCTTCTCTGG
GGTCACTGCTTGCCTGGACTTCTGTGCTCATCCCCACAGGGACATTCACAACATGAATAATGGAAGCACT
GTGGTTTGTACCTTAACTCGAGAAGATAACCGCTCTTTGGGTGTTATTCCTCAAGATGAGCAGCTCCATG
TGCTACCTCTTTATAAGCTTTCAGACACAGATGAGTTTGGCTCCAAGGAAGGAATGGAAGCCAAGATCAA
ATCTGGGGCCATCGAGGTCCTGGCACCCCGCCGCAAAAAAAGAACGTGTTTCACTCAGCCTGTTCCCCGT
TCTGGAAAGAAGAGGGCTGCGATGATGACAGAGGTTCTTGCACATAAGATAAGGGCAGTGGAAAAGAAAC
CTATTCCCCGAATCAAGCGGAAGAATAACTCAACAACAACAAACAACAGTAAGCCTTCGTCACTGCCAAC
CTTAGGGAGTAACACTGAGACCGTGCAACCTGAAGTAAAAAGTGAAACCGAACCCCATTTTATCTTAAAA
AGTTCAGACAACACTAAAACTTATTCGCTGATGCCATCCGCTCCTCACCCAGTGAAAGAGGCATCTCCAG
GCTTCTCCTGGTCCCCGAAGACTGCTTCAGCCACACCAGCTCCACTGAAGAATGACGCAACAGCCTCATG
CGGGTTTTCAGAAAGAAGCAGCACTCCCCACTGTACGATGCCTTCGGGAAGACTCAGTGGTGCCAATGCT
GCAGCTGCTGATGGCCCTGGCATTTCACAGCTTGGCGAAGTGGCTCCTCTCCCCACCCTGTCTGCTCCTG
TGATGGAGCCCCTCATTAATTCTGAGCCTTCCACTGGTGTGACTGAGCCGCTAACGCCTCATCAGCCAAA
CCACCAGCCCTCCTTCCTCACCTCTCCTCAAGACCTTGCCTCTTCTCCAATGGAAGAAGATGAGCAGCAT
TCTGAAGCAGATGAGCCTCCATCAGACGAACCCCTATCTGATGACCCCCTGTCACCTGCTGAGGAGAAAT
TGCCCCACATTGATGAGTATTGGTCAGACAGTGAGCACATCTTTTTGGATGCAAATATTGGTGGGGTGGC
CATCGCACCTGCTCACGGCTCGGTTTTGATTGAGTGTGCCCGGCGAGAGCTGCACGCTACCACTCCTGTT
GAGCACCCCAACCGTAATCATCCAACCCGCCTCTCCCTTGTCTTTTACCAGCACAAAAACCTAAATAAGC
CCCAACATGGTTTTGAACTAAACAAGATTAAGTTTGAGGCTAAAGAAGCTAAGAATAAGAAAATGAAGGC
CTCAGAGCAAAAAGACCAGGCAGCTAATGAAGGTCCAGAACAGTCCTCTGAAGTAAATGAATTGAACCAA
ATTCCTTCTCATAAAGCATTAACATTAACCCATGACAATGTTGTCACCGTGTCCCCTTATGCTCTCACAC
ACGTTGCGGGGCCCTATAACCATTGGGTCATGGCCGGCCAGGCAAAAAAGAAAAAGGAATTCGGCAGTGG
AGAGGGCAGAGGAAGTCTGCTAACATGCGGTGACGTCGAGGAGAATCCTGGCCCAGTGAGCAAGGGCGAG
GAGCTGTTCACCGGGGTGGTGCCCATCCTGGTCGAGCTGGACGGCGACGTAAACGGCCACAAGTTCAGCG
TGTCCGGCGAGGGCGAGGGCGATGCCACCTACGGCAAGCTGACCCTGAAGTTCATCTGCACCACCGGCAA
GCTGCCCGTGCCCTGGCCCACCCTCGTGACCACCCTGACCTACGGCGTGCAGTGCTTCAGCCGCTACCCC
GACCACATGAAGCAGCACGACTTCTTCAAGTCCGCCATGCCCGAAGGCTACGTCCAGGAGCGCACCATCT
TCTTCAAGGACGACGGCAACTACAAGACCCGCGCCGAGGTGAAGTTCGAGGGCGACACCCTGGTGAACCG
CATCGAGCTGAAGGGCATCGACTTCAAGGAGGACGGCAACATCCTGGGGCACAAGCTGGAGTACAACTAC
AACAGCCACAACGTCTATATCATGGCCGACAAGCAGAAGAACGGCATCAAGGTGAACTTCAAGATCCGCC
ACAACATCGAGGACGGCAGCGTGCAGCTCGCCGACCACTACCAGCAGAACACCCCCATCGGCGACGGCCC
CGTGCTGCTGCCCGACAACCACTACCTGAGCACCCAGTCCGCCCTGAGCAAAGACCCCAACGAGAAGCGC
GATCACATGGTCCTGCTGGAGTTCGTGACCGCCGCCGGGATCACTCTCGGCATGGACGAGCTGTACAAGG
AATTCTAACTAGAGCTCGCTGATCAGCCTCGACTGTGCCTTCTAGTTGCCAGCCATCTGTTGTTTGCCCC
TCCCCCGTGCCTTCCTTGACCCTGGAAGGTGCCACTCCCACTGTCCTTTCCTAATAAAATGAGGAAATTG
CATCGCATTGTCTGAGTAGGTGTCATTCTATTCTGGGGGGTGGGGTGGGGCAGGACAGCAAGGGGGAGGA
TTGGGAAGAGAATAGCAGGCATGCTGGGGAGCGGCCGCAGGAACCCCTAGTGATGGAGTTGGCCACTCCC
TCTCTGCGCGCTCGCTCGCTCACTGAGGCCGGGCGACCAAAGGTCGCCCGACGCCCGGGCTTTGCCCGGG
CGGCCTCAGTGAGCGAGCGAGCGCGCAGCTGCCTGCAGGGGCGCCTGATGCGGTATTTTCTCCTTACGCA
TCTGTGCGGTATTTCACACCGCATA
[95 nt withheld, positions 8426-8520]
T
[46 nt withheld, positions 8522-8567]
C
[141 nt withheld, positions 8569-8709]
CCTTTGACGTTGGAGTCCACGTTCTTT
[37 nt withheld, positions 8737-8773]
ACTCTATCTCGGGCTATTCTTTTGATTTATAAGGGATTTTGCCGATTTCGGTCTATTGGTTAAAAAATGA
GCTGATTTAACAAAAATTTAACGCGAATTTTAACAAAATATTAACGTTTACAATTTTATGGTGCACTCTC
AGTACAATCTGCTCTGATGCCGCATAGTTAAGCCAGCCCCGACACCCGCCAACACCCGCTGACGCGCCCT
GACGGGCTTGTCTGCTCCCGGCATCCGCTTACAGACAAGCTGTGACCGTCTCCGGGAGCTGCATGTGTCA
GAGGTTTTCACCGTCATCACCGAAACGCGCGAGACGAAAGGGCCTCGTGATACGCCTATTTTTATAGGTT
AATGTCATGATAATAATGGTTTCTTAGACGTCAGGTGGCACTTTTCGGGGAAATGTGCGCGGAACCCCTA
TTTGTTTATTTTTCTAAATACATTCAAATATGTATCCGCTCATGAGACAATAACCCTGATAAATGCTTCA
ATAATATTGAAAAAGGAAGAGTATGAGTATTCAACATTTCCGTGTCGCCCTTATTCCCTTTTTTGCGGCA
TTTTGCCTTCCTGTTTTTGCTCACCCAGAAACGCTGGTGAAAGTAAAAGATGCTGAAGATCAGTTGGGTG
CACGAGTGGGTTACATCGAACTGGATCTCAACAGCGGTAAGATCCTTGAGAGTTTTCGCCCCGAAGAACG
TTTTCCAATGATGAGCACTTTTAAAGTTCTGCTATGTGGCGCGGTATTATCCCGTATTGACGCCGGGCAA
GAGCAACTCGGTCGCCGCATACACTATTCTCAGAATGACTTGGTTGAGTACTCACCAGTCACAGAAAAGC
ATCTTACGGATGGCATGACAGTAAGAGAATTATGCAGTGCTGCCATAACCATGAGTGATAACACTGCGGC
CAACTTACTTCTGACAACGATCGGAGGACCGAAGGAGCTAACCGCTTTTTTGCACAACATGGGGGATCAT
GTAACTCGCCTTGATCGTTGGGAACCGGAGCTGAATGAAGCCATACCAAACGACGAGCGTGACACCACGA
TGCCTGTAGCAATGGCAACAACGTTGCGCAAACTATTAACTGGCGAACTACTTACTCTAGCTTCCCGGCA
ACAATTAATAGACTGGATGGAGGCGGATAAAGTTGCAGGACCACTTCTGCGCTCGGCCCTTCCGGCTGGC
TGGTTTATTGCTGATAAATCTGGAGCCGGTGAGCGTGGAAGCCGCGGTATCATTGCAGCACTGGGGCCAG
ATGGTAAGCCCTCCCGTATCGTAGTTATCTACACGACGGGGAGTCAGGCAACTATGGATGAACGAAATAG
ACAGATCGCTGAGATAGGTGCCTCACTGATTAAGCATTGGTAACTGTCAGACCAAGTTTACTCATATATA
CTTTAGATTGATTTAAAACTTCATTTTTAATTTAAAAGGATCTAGGTGAAGATCCTTTTTGATAATCTCA
TGACCAAAATCCCTTAACGTGAGTTTTCGTTCCACTGAGCGTCAGACCCCGTAGAAAAGATCAAAGGATC
TTCTTGAGATCCTTTTTTTCTGCGCGTAATCTGCTGCTTGCAAACAAAAAAACCACCGCTACCAGCGGTG
GTTTGTTTGCCGGATCAAGAGCTACCAACTCTTTTTCCGAAGGTAACTGGCTTCAGCAGAGCGCAGATAC
CAAATACTGTTCTTCTAGTGTAGCCGTAGTTAGGCCACCACTTCAAGAACTCTGTAGCACCGCCTACATA
CCTCGCTCTGCTAATCCTGTTACCAGTGGCTGCTGCCAGTGGCGATAAGTCGTGTCTTACCGGGTTGGAC
TCAAGACGATAGTTACCGGATAAGGCGCAGCGGTCGGGCTGAACGGGGGGTTCGTGCACACAGCCCAGCT
TGGAGCGAACGACCTACACCGAACTGAGATACCTACAGCGTGAGCTATGAGAAAGCGCCACGCTTCCCGA
AGGGAGAAAGGCGGACAGGTATCCGGTAAGCGGCAGGGTCGGAACAGGAGAGCGCACGAGGGAGCTTCCA
GGGGGAAACGCCTGGTATCTTTATAGTCCTGTCGGGTTTCGCCACCTCTGACTTGAGCGTCGATTTTTGT
GATGCTCGTCAGGGGGGCGGAGCCTATGGAAAAACGCCAGCAACGCGGCCTTTTTACGGTTCCTGGCCTT
TTGCTGGCCTTTTGCTCACATGTGAGGGCCTATTTCCCATGATTCCTTCATATTTGCATATACGATACAA
GGCTGTTAGAGAGATAATTGGAATTAATTTGACTGTAAACACAAAGATATTAGTACAAAATACGTGACGT
AGAAAGTAATAATTTCTTGGGTAGTTTGCAGTTTTAAAATTATGTTTTAAAATGGACTATCATATGCTTA
CCGTAACTTGAAAGTATTTCGATTTCTTGGCTTTATATATCTTGTGGAAAGGACGAAACACCGGGTCTTC
GAGAAGACCTGTTTTAGAGCTAGAAATAGCAAGTTAAAATAAGGCTAGTCCGTTATCAACTTGAAAAAGT
GGCACCGAGTCGGTGCTTTTTTGTTTTAGAGCTAGAAATAGCAAGTTAAAATAAGGCTAGTCCGTTTTTA
GCGCGTGCGCCAATTCTGCAGACAAATGGCTCTAGAGGTACC
Features (pLannotate 1.2.2; 21 found; start..end, strand, type, name):
      1..286     +  enhancer       CMV enhancer: human cytomegalovirus immediate early enhancer; contains an 18-bp deletion relative to the standard CMV enhancer
    288..561     +  promoter       chicken β-actin promoter: No description available
    562..789     +  intron         hybrid intron: hybrid between chicken β-actin (CBA) and minute virus of mice (MMV) introns (Gray et al., 2011)
    810..837     +  CDS            3xHA (fragment): three tandem HA epitope tags
    870..4970    +  CDS            Cas9: Cas9 (Csn1) endonuclease from the Streptococcus pyogenes Type II CRISPR/Cas system generates RNA-guided double strand breaks in DNA
   4971..5004    +  CDS            nucleoplasmin NLS (fragment): bipartite nuclear localization signal from nucleoplasmin
   5016..7169    +  CDS            TET1 (fragment): TET1_HUMAN - Also known as CXXC6, KIAA1676, LCX. Experimental evidence at protein level: Swiss-Prot protein existence level 1. Dioxygenase that catalyzes the conversion of the modified genomic base 5-methylcytosine (5mC) into 5-hydroxymethylcytosine (5hmC) and plays a key role in active DNA demethylation. Also mediates subsequent conversion of 5hmC into 5-formylcytosine (5fC), and conversion of 5fC to 5-carboxylcytosine (5caC). Conversion of 5mC into 5hmC, 5fC and 5caC probably constitutes the first step in cytosine demethylation. Methylation at the C5 position of cytosine bases is an epigenet
   7172..7196    +  CDS            nucleoplasmin NLS (fragment): bipartite nuclear localization signal from nucleoplasmin
   7266..7979    +  CDS            EGFP: EGFP is a basic (constitutively fluorescent) green fluorescent protein published in 1996, derived from Aequorea victoria. It is reported to be a rapidly-maturing weak dimer with moderate acid sensitivity.
   8013..8124    +  polyA_signal   bGH poly(A) signal: bovine growth hormone polyadenylation signal
   8229..8369    +  repeat_region  AAV2 ITR: inverted terminal repeat of adeno-associated virus serotype 2 inverted
   8374..8425    -  misc_feature   bom (fragment): basis of mobility region from pBR322
   8444..8899    +  rep_origin     f1 ori (sequence partly withheld): f1 bacteriophage origin of replication; arrow indicates direction of (+) strand synthesis
   8900..8949    -  misc_feature   bom (fragment): basis of mobility region from pBR322
   9051..9086    -  CDS            rop (fragment): Rop protein, which maintains plasmids at low copy number; rop
   9181..9285    +  promoter       AmpR promoter: bla
   9286..10146   +  CDS            AmpR: β-lactamase; bla; confers resistance to ampicillin, carbenicillin, and related antibiotics
  10317..10905   +  rep_origin     ori: high-copy-number ColE1/pMB1/pBR322/pUC origin of replication
  10967..11207   +  promoter       U6 promoter: RNA polymerase III promoter for human U6 snRNA
  11234..11309   +  misc_RNA       gRNA scaffold: guide RNA scaffold for the Streptococcus pyogenes CRISPR/Cas9 system
  11316..11359   +  misc_RNA       gRNA scaffold (fragment): guide RNA scaffold for the Streptococcus pyogenes CRISPR/Cas9 system
