>Addgene plasmid #129025 | pSpdCas9-huTET1CD-T2A-GFP (PX458) Sequencing Result | analyzer sequence | sequence record 256127
CGGAGCCTATGGAAAAACGCCAGCAACGCGGCCTTTTTACGGTTCCTGGCCTTTTGCTGGCCTTTTGCTC
ACATGTGAGGGCCTATTTCCCATGATTCCTTCATATTTGCATATACGATACAAGGCTGTTAGAGAGATAA
TTGGAATTAATTTGACTGTAAACACAAAGATATTAGTACAAAATACGTGACGTAGAAAGTAATAATTTCT
TGGGTAGTTTGCAGTTTTAAAATTATGTTTTAAAATGGACTATCATATGCTTACCGTAACTTGAAAGTAT
TTCGATTTCTTGGCTTTATATATCTTGTGGAAAGGACGAAACACCGGGTCTTCGAGAAGACCTGTTTTAG
AGCTAGAAATAGCAAGTTAAAATAAGGCTAGTCCGTTATCAACTTGAAAAAGTGGCACCGAGTCGGTGCT
TTTTTGTTTTAGAGCTAGAAATAGCAAGTTAAAATAAGGCTAGTCCGTTTTTAGCGCGTGCGCCAATTCT
GCAGACAAATGGCTCTAGAGGTACCCGTTACATAACTTACGGTAAATGGCCCGCCTGGCTGACCGCCCAA
CGACCCCCGCCCATTGACGTCAATAGTAACGCCAATAGGGACTTTCCATTGACGTCAATGGGTGGAGTAT
TTACGGTAAACTGCCCACTTGGCAGTACATCAAGTGTATCATATGCCAAGTACGCCCCCTATTGACGTCA
ATGACGGTAAATGGCCCGCCTGGCATTGTGCCCAGTACATGACCTTATGGGACTTTCCTACTTGGCAGTA
CATCTACGTATTAGTCATCGCTATTACCATGGTCGAGGTGAGCCCCACGTTCTGCTTCACTCTCCCCATC
TCCCCCCCCTCCCCACCCCCAATTTTGTATTTATTTATTTTTTAATTATTTTGTGCAGCGATGGGGGCGG
GGGGSGGGGCGGGGCGAGGCGGAGAGGTGCGGCGGCAGCCAATCAGAGCGGCGCGCTCCGAAAGTTTCCT
TTTATGGCGAGGCGGCGGCGGCGGCGGCCCTATAAAAAGCGAAGCGCGCGGCGGGCGGGAGTCGCTGCGC
GCTGCCTTCGCCCCGTGCCCCGCTCCGCCGCCGCCTCGCGCCGCCCGCCCCGGCTCTGACTGACCGCGTT
ACTCCCACAGGTGAGCGGGCGGGACGGCCCTTCTCCTCCGGGCTGTAATTAGCTGAGCAAGAGGTAAGGG
TTTAAGGGATGGTTGGTTGGTGGGGTATTAATGTTTAATTACCTGGAGCACCTGCCTGAAATCACTTTTT
TTCAGGTTGGACCGGTGCCACCATGTACCCATACGATGTTCCAGATTACGCTTCGCCGAAGAAAAAGCGC
AAGGTCGAAGCGTCCGACAAGAAGTACAGCATCGGCCTGGCCATCGGCACCAACTCTGTGGGCTGGGCCG
TGATCACCGACGAGTACAAGGTGCCCAGCAAGAAATTCAAGGTGCTGGGCAACACCGACCGGCACAGCAT
CAAGAAGAACCTGATCGGAGCCCTGCTGTTCGACAGCGGCGAAACAGCCGAGGCCACCCGGCTGAAGAGA
ACCGCCAGAAGAAGATACACCAGACGGAAGAACCGGATCTGCTATCTGCAAGAGATCTTCAGCAACGAGA
TGGCCAAGGTGGACGACAGCTTCTTCCACAGACTGGAAGAGTCCTTCCTGGTGGAAGAGGATAAGAAGCA
CGAGCGGCACCCCATCTTCGGCAACATCGTGGACGAGGTGGCCTACCACGAGAAGTACCCCACCATCTAC
CACCTGAGAAAGAAACTGGTGGACAGCACCGACAAGGCCGACCTGCGGCTGATCTATCTGGCCCTGGCCC
ACATGATCAAGTTCCGGGGCCACTTCCTGATCGAGGGCGACCTGAACCCCGACAACAGCGACGTGGACAA
GCTGTTCATCCAGCTGGTGCAGACCTACAACCAGCTGTTCGAGGAAAACCCCATCAACGCCAGCGGCGTG
GACGCCAAGGCCATCCTGTCTGCCAGACTGAGCAAGAGCAGACGGCTGGAAAATCTGATCGCCCAGCTGC
CCGGCGAGAAGAAGAATGGCCTGTTCGGCAACCTGATTGCCCTGAGCCTGGGCCTGACCCCCAACTTCAA
GAGCAACTTCGACCTGGCCGAGGATGCCAAACTGCAGCTGAGCAAGGACACCTACGACGACGACCTGGAC
AACCTGCTGGCCCAGATCGGCGACCAGTACGCCGACCTGTTTCTGGCCGCCAAGAACCTGTCCGACGCCA
TCCTGCTGAGCGACATCCTGAGAGTGAACACCGAGATCACCAAGGCCCCCCTGAGCGCCTCTATGATCAA
GAGATACGACGAGCACCACCAGGACCTGACCCTGCTGAAAGCTCTCGTGCGGCAGCAGCTGCCTGAGAAG
TACAAAGAGATTTTCTTCGACCAGAGCAAGAACGGCTACGCCGGCTACATTGACGGCGGAGCCAGCCAGG
AAGAGTTCTACAAGTTCATCAAGCCCATCCTGGAAAAGATGGACGGCACCGAGGAACTGCTCGTGAAGCT
GAACAGAGAGGACCTGCTGCGGAAGCAGCGGACCTTCGACAACGGCAGCATCCCCCACCAGATCCACCTG
GGAGAGCTGCACGCCATTCTGCGGCGGCAGGAAGATTTTTACCCATTCCTGAAGGACAACCGGGAAAAGA
TCGAGAAGATCCTGACCTTCCGCATCCCCTACTACGTGGGCCCTCTGGCCAGGGGAAACAGCAGATTCGC
CTGGATGACCAGAAAGAGCGAGGAAACCATCACCCCCTGGAACTTCGAGGAAGTGGTGGACAAGGGCGCT
TCCGCCCAGAGCTTCATCGAGCGGATGACCAACTTCGATAAGAACCTGCCCAACGAGAAGGTGCTGCCCA
AGCACAGCCTGCTGTACGAGTACTTCACCGTGTATAACGAGCTGACCAAAGTGAAATACGTGACCGAGGG
AATGAGAAAGCCCGCCTTCCTGAGCGGCGAGCAGAAAAAGGCCATCGTGGACCTGCTGTTCAAGACCAAC
CGGAAAGTGACCGTGAAGCAGCTGAAAGAGGACTACTTCAAGAAAATCGAGTGCTTCGACTCCGTGGAAA
TCTCCGGCGTGGAAGATCGGTTCAACGCCTCCCTGGGCACATACCACGATCTGCTGAAAATTATCAAGGA
CAAGGACTTCCTGGACAATGAGGAAAACGAGGACATTCTGGAAGATATCGTGCTGACCCTGACACTGTTT
GAGGACAGAGAGATGATCGAGGAACGGCTGAAAACCTATGCCCACCTGTTCGACGACAAAGTGATGAAGC
AGCTGAAGCGGCGGAGATACACCGGCTGGGGCAGGCTGAGCCGGAAGCTGATCAACGGCATCCGGGACAA
GCAGTCCGGCAAGACAATCCTGGATTTCCTGAAGTCCGACGGCTTCGCCAACAGAAACTTCATGCAGCTG
ATCCACGACGACAGCCTGACCTTTAAAGAGGACATCCAGAAAGCCCAGGTGTCCGGCCAGGGCGATAGCC
TGCACGAGCACATTGCCAATCTGGCCGGCAGCCCCGCCATTAAGAAGGGCATCCTGCAGACAGTGAAGGT
GGTGGACGAGCTCGTGAAAGTGATGGGCCGGCACAAGCCCGAGAACATCGTGATCGAAATGGCCAGAGAG
AACCAGACCACCCAGAAGGGACAGAAGAACAGCCGCGAGAGAATGAAGCGGATCGAAGAGGGCATCAAAG
AGCTGGGCAGCCAGATCCTGAAAGAACACCCCGTGGAAAACACCCAGCTGCAGAACGAGAAGCTGTACCT
GTACTACCTGCAGAATGGGCGGGATATGTACGTGGACCAGGAACTGGACATCAACCGGCTGTCCGACTAC
GATGTGGACGCCATCGTGCCTCAGAGCTTTCTGAAGGACGACTCCATCGACAACAAGGTGCTGACCAGAA
GCGACAAGAACCGGGGCAAGAGCGACAACGTGCCCTCCGAAGAGGTCGTGAAGAAGATGAAGAACTACTG
GCGGCAGCTGCTGAACGCCAAGCTGATTACCCAGAGAAAGTTCGACAATCTGACCAAGGCCGAGAGAGGC
GGCCTGAGCGAACTGGATAAGGCCGGCTTCATCAAGAGACAGCTGGTGGAAACCCGGCAGATCACAAAGC
ACGTGGCACAGATCCTGGACTCCCGGATGAACACTAAGTACGACGAGAATGACAAGCTGATCCGGGAAGT
GAAAGTGATCACCCTGAAGTCCAAGCTGGTGTCCGATTTCCGGAAGGATTTCCAGTTTTACAAAGTGCGC
GAGATCAACAACTACCACCACGCCCACGACGCCTACCTGAACGCCGTCGTGGGAACCGCCCTGATCAAAA
AGTACCCTAAGCTGGAAAGCGAGTTCGTGTACGGCGACTACAAGGTGTACGACGTGCGGAAGATGATCGC
CAAGAGCGAGCAGGAAATCGGCAAGGCTACCGCCAAGTACTTCTTCTACAGCAACATCATGAACTTTTTC
AAGACCGAGATTACCCTGGCCAACGGCGAGATCCGGAAGCGGCCTCTGATCGAGACAAACGGCGAAACCG
GGGAGATCGTGTGGGATAAGGGCCGGGATTTTGCCACCGTGCGGAAAGTGCTGAGCATGCCCCAAGTGAA
TATCGTGAAAAAGACCGAGGTGCAGACAGGCGGCTTCAGCAAAGAGTCTATCCTGCCCAAGAGGAACAGC
GATAAGCTGATCGCCAGAAAGAAGGACTGGGACCCTAAGAAGTACGGCGGCTTCGACAGCCCCACCGTGG
CCTATTCTGTGCTGGTGGTGGCCAAAGTGGAAAAGGGCAAGTCCAAGAAACTGAAGAGTGTGAAAGAGCT
GCTGGGGATCACCATCATGGAAAGAAGCAGCTTCGAGAAGAATCCCATCGACTTTCTGGAAGCCAAGGGC
TACAAAGAAGTGAAAAAGGACCTGATCATCAAGCTGCCTAAGTACTCCCTGTTCGAGCTGGAAAACGGCC
GGAAGAGAATGCTGGCCTCTGCCGGCGAACTGCAGAAGGGAAACGAACTGGCCCTGCCCTCCAAATATGT
GAACTTCCTGTACCTGGCCAGCCACTATGAGAAGCTGAAGGGCTCCCCCGAGGATAATGAGCAGAAACAG
CTGTTTGTGGAACAGCACAAGCACTACCTGGACGAGATCATCGAGCAGATCAGCGAGTTCTCCAAGAGAG
TGATCCTGGCCGACGCTAATCTGGACAAAGTGCTGTCCGCCTACAACAAGCACCGGGATAAGCCCATCAG
AGAGCAGGCCGAGAATATCATCCACCTGTTTACCCTGACCAATCTGGGAGCCCCTGCCGCCTTCAAGTAC
TTTGACACCACCATCGACCGGAAGAGGTACACCAGCACCAAAGAGGTGCTGGACGCCACCCTGATCCACC
AGAGCATCACCGGCCTGTACGAGACACGGATCGACCTGTCTCAGCTGGGAGGCGACAAAAGGCCGGCGGC
CACGAAAAAGGCCGGCCAGGGAGGAGGATCCCTGCCCACCTGCAGCTGTCTTGATCGAGTTATACAAAAA
GACAAAGGCCCATATTATACACACCTTGGGGCAGGACCAAGTGTTGCTGCTGTCAGGGAAATCATGGAGA
ATAGGTATGGTCAAAAAGGAAACGCAATAAGGATAGAAATAGTAGTGTACACCGGTAAAGAAGGGAAAAG
CTCTCATGGGTGTCCAATTGCTAAGTGGGTTTTAAGAAGAAGCAGTGATGAAGAAAAAGTTCTTTGTTTG
GTCCGGCAGCGTACAGGCCACCACTGTCCAACTGCTGTGATGGTGGTGCTCATCATGGTGTGGGATGGCA
TCCCTCTTCCAATGGCCGACCGGCTATACACAGAGCTCACAGAGAATCTAAAGTCATACAATGGGCACCC
TACCGACAGAAGATGCACCCTCAATGAAAATCGTACCTGTACATGTCAAGGAATTGATCCAGAGACTTGT
GGAGCTTCATTCTCTTTTGGCTGTTCATGGAGTATGTACTTTAATGGCTGTAAGTTTGGTAGAAGCCCAA
GCCCCAGAAGATTTAGAATTGATCCAAGCTCTCCCTTACATGAAAAAAACCTTGAAGATAACTTACAGAG
TTTGGCTACACGATTAGCTCCAATTTATAAGCAGTATGCTCCAGTAGCTTACCAAAATCAGGTGGAATAT
GAAAATGTTGCCCGAGAATGTCGGCTTGGCAGCAAGGAAGGTCGACCCTTCTCTGGGGTCACTGCTTGCC
TGGACTTCTGTGCTCATCCCCACAGGGACATTCACAACATGAATAATGGAAGCACTGTGGTTTGTACCTT
AACTCGAGAAGATAACCGCTCTTTGGGTGTTATTCCTCAAGATGAGCAGCTCCATGTGCTACCTCTTTAT
AAGCTTTCAGACACAGATGAGTTTGGCTCCAAGGAAGGAATGGAAGCCAAGATCAAATCTGGGGCCATCG
AGGTCCTGGCACCCCGCCGCAAAAAAAGAACGTGTTTCACTCAGCCTGTTCCCCGTTCTGGAAAGAAGAG
GGCTGCGATGATGACAGAGGTTCTTGCACATAAGATAAGGGCAGTGGAAAAGAAACCTATTCCCCGAATC
AAGCGGAAGAATAACTCAACAACAACAAACAACAGTAAGCCTTCGTCACTGCCAACCTTAGGGAGTAACA
CTGAGACCGTGCAACCTGAAGTAAAAAGTGAAACCGAACCCCATTTTATCTTAAAAAGTTCAGACAACAC
TAAAACTTATTCGCTGATGCCATCCGCTCCTCACCCAGTGAAAGAGGCATCTCCAGGCTTCTCCTGGTCC
CCGAAGACTGCTTCAGCCACACCAGCTCCACTGAAGAATGACGCAACAGCCTCATGCGGGTTTTCAGAAA
GAAGCAGCACTCCCCACTGTACGATGCCTTCGGGAAGACTCAGTGGTGCCAATGCTGCAGCTGCTGATGG
CCCTGGCATTTCACAGCTTGGCGAAGTGGCTCCTCTCCCCACCCTGTCTGCTCCTGTGATGGAGCCCCTC
ATTAATTCTGAGCCTTCCACTGGTGTGACTGAGCCGCTAACGCCTCATCAGCCAAACCACCAGCCCTCCT
TCCTCACCTCTCCTCAAGACCTTGCCTCTTCTCCAATGGAAGAAGATGAGCAGCATTCTGAAGCAGATGA
GCCTCCATCAGACGAACCCCTATCTGATGACCCCCTGTCACCTGCTGAGGAGAAATTGCCCCACATTGAT
GAGTATTGGTCAGACAGTGAGCACATCTTTTTGGATGCAAATATTGGTGGGGTGGCCATCGCACCTGCTC
ACGGCTCGGTTTTGATTGAGTGTGCCCGGCGAGAGCTGCACGCTACCACTCCTGTTGAGCACCCCAACCG
TAATCATCCAACCCGCCTCTCCCTTGTCTTTTACCAGCACAAAAACCTAAATAAGCCCCAACATGGTTTT
GAACTAAACAAGATTAAGTTTGAGGCTAAAGAAGCTAAGAATAAGAAAATGAAGGCCTCAGAGCAAAAAG
ACCAGGCAGCTAATGAAGGTCCAGAACAGTCCTCTGAAGTAAATGAATTGAACCAAATTCCTTCTCATAA
AGCATTAACATTAACCCATGACAATGTTGTCACCGTGTCCCCTTATGCTCTCACACACGTTGCGGGGCCC
TATAACCATTGGGTCATGGCCGGCCAGGCAAAAAAGAAAAAGGAATTCGGCAGTGGAGAGGGCAGAGGAA
GTCTGCTAACATGCGGTGACGTCGAGGAGAATCCTGGCCCAGTGAGCAAGGGCGAGGAGCTGTTCACCGG
GGTGGTGCCCATCCTGGTCGAGCTGGACGGCGACGTAAACGGCCACAAGTTCAGCGTGTCCGGCGAGGGC
GAGGGCGATGCCACCTACGGCAAGCTGACCCTGAAGTTCATCTGCACCACCGGCAAGCTGCCCGTGCCCT
GGCCCACCCTCGTGACCACCCTGACCTACGGCGTGCAGTGCTTCAGCCGCTACCCCGACCACATGAAGCA
GCACGACTTCTTCAAGTCCGCCATGCCCGAAGGCTACGTCCAGGAGCGCACCATCTTCTTCAAGGACGAC
GGCAACTACAAGACCCGCGCCGAGGTGAAGTTCGAGGGCGACACCCTGGTGAACCGCATCGAGCTGAAGG
GCATCGACTTCAAGGAGGACGGCAACATCCTGGGGCACAAGCTGGAGTACAACTACAACAGCCACAACGT
CTATATCATGGCCGACAAGCAGAAGAACGGCATCAAGGTGAACTTCAAGATCCGCCACAACATCGAGGAC
GGCAGCGTGCAGCTCGCCGACCACTACCAGCAGAACACCCCCATCGGCGACGGCCCCGTGCTGCTGCCCG
ACAACCACTACCTGAGCACCCAGTCCGCCCTGAGCAAAGACCCCAACGAGAAGCGCGATCACATGGTCCT
GCTGGAGTTCGTGACCGCCGCCGGGATCACTCTCGGCATGGACGAGCTGTACAAGGAATTCTAACTAGAG
CTCGCTGATCAGCCTCGACTGTGCCTTCTAGTTGCCAGCCATCTGTTGTTTGCCCCTCCCCCGTGCCTTC
CTTGACCCTGGAAGGTGCCACTCCCACTGTCCTTTCCTAATAAAATGAGGAAATTGCATCGCATTGTCTG
AGTAGGTGTCATTCTATTCTGGGGGGTGGGGTGGGGCAGGACAGCAAGGGGGAGGATTGGGAAGAGAATA
GCAGGCATGCTGGGGAGCGGCCGCAGGAACCCCTAGTGATGGAGTTGGCCACTCCCTCTCTGCGCGCTCG
CTCGCTCACTGAGGCCGGGCGACCAAAGGTCGCCCGACGCCCGGGCTTTGCCCGGGCGGCCTCAGTGAGC
GAGCGAGCGCGCAGCTGCCTGCAGGGGCGCCTGATGCGGTATTTTCTCCTTACGCATCTGTGCGGTATTT
CACACCGCATA
[95 nt withheld, positions 8902-8996]
T
[46 nt withheld, positions 8998-9043]
C
[141 nt withheld, positions 9045-9185]
CCTTTGACGTTGGAGTCCACGTTCTTT
[37 nt withheld, positions 9213-9249]
ACTCTATCTCGGGCTATTCTTTTGATTTATAAGGGATTTTGCCGATTTCGGTCTATTGGTTAAAAAATGA
GCTGATTTAACAAAAATTTAACGCGAATTTTAACAAAATATTAACGTTTACAATTTTATGGTGCACTCTC
AGTACAATCTGCTCTGATGCCGCATAGTTAAGCCAGCCCCGACACCCGCCAACACCCGCTGACGCGCCCT
GACGGGCTTGTCTGCTCCCGGCATCCGCTTACAGACAAGCTGTGACCGTCTCCGGGAGCTGCATGTGTCA
GAGGTTTTCACCGTCATCACCGAAACGCGCGAGACGAAAGGGCCTCGTGATACGCCTATTTTTATAGGTT
AATGTCATGATAATAATGGTTTCTTAGACGTCAGGTGGCACTTTTCGGGGAAATGTGCGCGGAACCCCTA
TTTGTTTATTTTTCTAAATACATTCAAATATGTATCCGCTCATGAGACAATAACCCTGATAAATGCTTCA
ATAATATTGAAAAAGGAAGAGTATGAGTATTCAACATTTCCGTGTCGCCCTTATTCCCTTTTTTGCGGCA
TTTTGCCTTCCTGTTTTTGCTCACCCAGAAACGCTGGTGAAAGTAAAAGATGCTGAAGATCAGTTGGGTG
CACGAGTGGGTTACATCGAACTGGATCTCAACAGCGGTAAGATCCTTGAGAGTTTTCGCCCCGAAGAACG
TTTTCCAATGATGAGCACTTTTAAAGTTCTGCTATGTGGCGCGGTATTATCCCGTATTGACGCCGGGCAA
GAGCAACTCGGTCGCCGCATACACTATTCTCAGAATGACTTGGTTGAGTACTCACCAGTCACAGAAAAGC
ATCTTACGGATGGCATGACAGTAAGAGAATTATGCAGTGCTGCCATAACCATGAGTGATAACACTGCGGC
CAACTTACTTCTGACAACGATCGGAGGACCGAAGGAGCTAACCGCTTTTTTGCACAACATGGGGGATCAT
GTAACTCGCCTTGATCGTTGGGAACCGGAGCTGAATGAAGCCATACCAAACGACGAGCGTGACACCACGA
TGCCTGTAGCAATGGCAACAACGTTGCGCAAACTATTAACTGGCGAACTACTTACTCTAGCTTCCCGGCA
ACAATTAATAGACTGGATGGAGGCGGATAAAGTTGCAGGACCACTTCTGCGCTCGGCCCTTCCGGCTGGC
TGGTTTATTGCTGATAAATCTGGAGCCGGTGAGCGTGGAAGCCGCGGTATCATTGCAGCACTGGGGCCAG
ATGGTAAGCCCTCCCGTATCGTAGTTATCTACACGACGGGGAGTCAGGCAACTATGGATGAACGAAATAG
ACAGATCGCTGAGATAGGTGCCTCACTGATTAAGCATTGGTAACTGTCAGACCAAGTTTACTCATATATA
CTTTAGATTGATTTAAAACTTCATTTTTAATTTAAAAGGATCTAGGTGAAGATCCTTTTTGATAATCTCA
TGACCAAAATCCCTTAACGTGAGTTTTCGTTCCACTGAGCGTCAGACCCCGTAGAAAAGATCAAAGGATC
TTCTTGAGATCCTTTTTTTCTGCGCGTAATCTGCTGCTTGCAAACAAAAAAACCACCGCTACCAGCGGTG
GTTTGTTTGCCGGATCAAGAGCTACCAACTCTTTTTCCGAAGGTAACTGGCTTCAGCAGAGCGCAGATAC
CAAATACTGTTCTTCTAGTGTAGCCGTAGTTAGGCCACCACTTCAAGAACTCTGTAGCACCGCCTACATA
CCTCGCTCTGCTAATCCTGTTACCAGTGGCTGCTGCCAGTGGCGATAAGTCGTGTCTTACCGGGTTGGAC
TCAAGACGATAGTTACCGGATAAGGCGCAGCGGTCGGGCTGAACGGGGGGTTCGTGCACACAGCCCAGCT
TGGAGCGAACGACCTACACCGAACTGAGATACCTACAGCGTGAGCTATGAGAAAGCGCCACGCTTCCCGA
AGGGAGAAAGGCGGACAGGTATCCGGTAAGCGGCAGGGTCGGAACAGGAGAGCGCACGAGGGAGCTTCCA
GGGGGAAACGCCTGGTATCTTTATAGTCCTGTCGGGTTTCGCCACCTCTGACTTGAGCGTCGATTTTTGT
GATGCTCGTCAGGGGGG
Features (pLannotate 1.2.2; 21 found; start..end, strand, type, name):
     77..317     +  promoter       U6 promoter: RNA polymerase III promoter for human U6 snRNA
    344..419     +  misc_RNA       gRNA scaffold: guide RNA scaffold for the Streptococcus pyogenes CRISPR/Cas9 system
    426..469     +  misc_RNA       gRNA scaffold (fragment): guide RNA scaffold for the Streptococcus pyogenes CRISPR/Cas9 system
    516..801     +  enhancer       CMV enhancer: human cytomegalovirus immediate early enhancer; contains an 18-bp deletion relative to the standard CMV enhancer
    904..1037    +  promoter       chicken β-actin promoter (fragment): No description available
   1038..1265    +  intron         hybrid intron: hybrid between chicken β-actin (CBA) and minute virus of mice (MMV) introns (Gray et al., 2011)
   1286..1313    +  CDS            3xHA (fragment): three tandem HA epitope tags
   1346..5446    +  CDS            Cas9: Cas9 (Csn1) endonuclease from the Streptococcus pyogenes Type II CRISPR/Cas system generates RNA-guided double strand breaks in DNA
   5447..5480    +  CDS            nucleoplasmin NLS (fragment): bipartite nuclear localization signal from nucleoplasmin
   5492..7645    +  CDS            TET1 (fragment): TET1_HUMAN - Also known as CXXC6, KIAA1676, LCX. Experimental evidence at protein level: Swiss-Prot protein existence level 1. Dioxygenase that catalyzes the conversion of the modified genomic base 5-methylcytosine (5mC) into 5-hydroxymethylcytosine (5hmC) and plays a key role in active DNA demethylation. Also mediates subsequent conversion of 5hmC into 5-formylcytosine (5fC), and conversion of 5fC to 5-carboxylcytosine (5caC). Conversion of 5mC into 5hmC, 5fC and 5caC probably constitutes the first step in cytosine demethylation. Methylation at the C5 position of cytosine bases is an epigenet
   7648..7672    +  CDS            nucleoplasmin NLS (fragment): bipartite nuclear localization signal from nucleoplasmin
   7742..8455    +  CDS            EGFP: EGFP is a basic (constitutively fluorescent) green fluorescent protein published in 1996, derived from Aequorea victoria. It is reported to be a rapidly-maturing weak dimer with moderate acid sensitivity.
   8489..8600    +  polyA_signal   bGH poly(A) signal: bovine growth hormone polyadenylation signal
   8705..8845    +  repeat_region  AAV2 ITR: inverted terminal repeat of adeno-associated virus serotype 2 inverted
   8850..8901    -  misc_feature   bom (fragment): basis of mobility region from pBR322
   8920..9375    +  rep_origin     f1 ori (sequence partly withheld): f1 bacteriophage origin of replication; arrow indicates direction of (+) strand synthesis
   9376..9425    -  misc_feature   bom (fragment): basis of mobility region from pBR322
   9527..9562    -  CDS            rop (fragment): Rop protein, which maintains plasmids at low copy number; rop
   9657..9761    +  promoter       AmpR promoter: bla
   9762..10622   +  CDS            AmpR: β-lactamase; bla; confers resistance to ampicillin, carbenicillin, and related antibiotics
  10793..15      +  rep_origin     ori (across the origin): high-copy-number ColE1/pMB1/pBR322/pUC origin of replication
