[The description below was written by a language model from this plasmid's Addgene catalogue record and pLannotate feature annotations shown in this document.]
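Description:
pSpdCas9-huTET1CD-T2A-GFP (PX458) is a mammalian expression plasmid of about 11.4 kb built on the PX458 CRISPR backbone and designed for targeted DNA demethylation. It is propagated in E. coli through a high-copy ColE1/pUC-type origin with ampicillin selection (AmpR under its own promoter). It also retains an f1/M13 phage origin and a single AAV2 ITR carried over from the backbone; with only one ITR annotated, nothing in the record indicates use for AAV packaging. The sequenced and depositor-supplied records differ by only a few bases and show the same feature layout with different start points.

Two expression units are present. The CBh promoter (CMV enhancer, chicken β-actin promoter and a hybrid intron) drives a single open reading frame. This encodes an N-terminal HA tag and NLS, followed by Streptococcus pyogenes Cas9 made catalytically dead by the D10A and H840A mutations and then the catalytic domain of human TET1. Nucleoplasmin NLS fragments are annotated on both sides of the TET1 segment. TET1 is a dioxygenase that oxidises 5-methylcytosine to 5-hydroxymethylcytosine and further products, which starts active demethylation. A T2A peptide then separates EGFP, so transfected cells can be identified or sorted by fluorescence, and a bGH polyadenylation signal ends the transcript.

The second unit is a human U6 promoter upstream of the S. pyogenes guide RNA scaffold, which serves as the sgRNA cloning site. The depositor notes that the usual BbsI cloning cannot be used here because the TET1 segment contains BbsI sites. Guides are instead cloned into the parental PX458 and then transferred as a restriction fragment. The associated study used this system to demethylate the FOXP3 TSDR region.
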