Addgene plasmid #129025: pSpdCas9-huTET1CD-T2A-GFP (PX458)
Purpose: targeted DNA demethylation, expression of dCas9-huTET1CD-T2A-EGFP and cloning backbone for sgRNA
Depositing lab: Julia K Polansky. Publication: Targeted De-Methylation of the FOXP3-TSDR Is Sufficient to Induce Physiological FOXP3 Expression but Not a Functional Treg Phenotype. Kressler C, Gasparoni G, Nordstrom K, Hamo D, Salhab A, Dimitropoulos C, Tierling S, Reinke P, Volk HD, Walter J, Hamann A, Polansky JK. Front Immunol. 2021 Jan 7;11:609891. doi: 10.3389/fimmu.2020.609891. eCollection 2020. PubMed 33488615.
Backbone
  Vector backbone: PX458
  Backbone manufacturer: Feng Zhang (Addgene plasmid # 48138)
  Vector type: Mammalian Expression
Growth in bacteria
  Bacterial resistance: Ampicillin, 100 μg/mL
  Growth temperature: 37°C
  Growth strain: DH5alpha
  Copy number: Unknown
Gene/Insert
  Gene/Insert name: dCas9-huTET1CD, SgRNA cloning site (alt name: dCas9-huTET1CD-T2A-EGFP)
  Species: Synthetic
  Mutation: dCas9 (D10A;H840A)
  Promoter: CbH (for dCas9-huTET1CD-T2A-EGFP) U6 (for sgRNA)
  Tag / fusion protein: HA-Tag, NLS (N terminal on insert); T2A-EGFP (C terminal on backbone)
  Cloning method: Restriction Enzyme; 5′ cloning site Unknown (unknown if destroyed); 3′ cloning site Unknown (unknown if destroyed)
  Sequencing primers: 5′ SgRNA-cloning-site: hU6-F (GAGGGCCTATTTCCCATGATT)
Resource information
  A portion of this plasmid was derived from a plasmid made by: HA tag-NLS-dCas9 from Rudolf Jaenisch (Addgene plasmid # 48223); huTET1CD from Keith Joung (Addgene plasmid # 49236)
Terms and licenses: Academic/Nonprofit Terms; Industry Terms: Not Available to Industry
Depositor comments: For SgRNA cloning: Caution! BbsI cannot be used for SgRNA cloning in this plasmid, there are BbsI sites in TET1CD. Instead the guide sequence can be cloned into Addgene#48138 and in a second step transferred into this plasmid (for example using PvuI & XbaI). This Plasmid was generated by Christopher Kressler.
How to cite: pSpdCas9-huTET1CD-T2A-GFP (PX458) was a gift from Julia K Polansky (Addgene plasmid # 129025 ; http://n2t.net/addgene:129025 ; RRID:Addgene_129025)
